Addgene plasmid #49655: pVRa03_1198
Depositing lab: Christopher Voigt. Depositing organization: University of California, San Francisco (UCSF). Publication: Design of orthogonal genetic switches based on a crosstalk map of sigmas, anti-sigmas, and promoters. Rhodius VA, Segall-Shapiro TH, Sharon BD, Ghodasara A, Orlova E, Tabakh H, Burkhardt DH, Clancy K, Peterson TC, Gross CA, Voigt CA. Mol Syst Biol. 2013 Oct 29;9:702. doi: 10.1038/msb.2013.58. PubMed 24169405.
Backbone
  Vector backbone: pVRa
  Vector type: Bacterial Expression, Synthetic Biology
Growth in bacteria
  Bacterial resistance: Ampicillin, 100 μg/mL
  Growth temperature: 37°C
  Growth strain: DH10B
  Copy number: Low Copy
Gene/Insert
  Gene/Insert name: ECF03_1198
  Species: Bacteroides thetaiotaomicron VPI-5482
  Mutation: Codon optimized for E.coli
  Promoter: pT7-lacO
  Tag / fusion protein: His6-PreScission (N terminal on backbone)
  Cloning method: Restriction Enzyme; 5′ cloning site NdeI (not destroyed); 3′ cloning site HindIII (not destroyed)
  Sequencing primers: 5′ CGATATAGGCGCCAGCAAC; 3′ CAGCAGCCAACTCAGCTTC
Terms and licenses: Academic/Nonprofit Terms; Industry Terms: Not Available to Industry
How to cite: pVRa03_1198 was a gift from Christopher Voigt (Addgene plasmid # 49655 ; http://n2t.net/addgene:49655 ; RRID:Addgene_49655)
