[The description below was written by a language model from this plasmid's Addgene catalogue record and pLannotate feature annotations shown in this document.]
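Description:
pVRa03_1198 is a low-copy bacterial expression plasmid built on the pVRa backbone for inducible production of an extracytoplasmic function (ECF) sigma factor, ECF03_1198, in E. coli. The insert originates from Bacteroides thetaiotaomicron VPI-5482 and was codon optimized for E. coli, then cloned between NdeI and HindIII sites that remain intact. The feature table shows a pET-like architecture. A T7 promoter followed directly by a lac operator (the pT7-lacO promoter of the record) and the strong phage T7 gene 10 ribosome binding site sit upstream of the coding region, and a T7 terminator lies downstream. A lacI gene with its own promoter is carried on the plasmid, so transcription depends on T7 RNA polymerase and is held off by lac repressor until an inducer such as IPTG is supplied. The backbone contributes an N-terminal His6 tag followed by a PreScission protease site. The short "capTEV" fragment annotated just after the RBS most likely reflects this histidine tag. The sigma factor coding sequence itself is not annotated by the automated tool, and it spans the origin of the circular numbering. The His and SET1 fragments called just before the terminator appear to be vector remnants downstream of the cloning site.

Propagation relies on a ColE1/pBR322-type origin accompanied by rop and the bom region, consistent with the low copy number recorded, and selection is by ampicillin through the bla gene. An f1 origin and leftover tetracycline-resistance fragments are also present. The plasmid belongs to a synthetic biology collection used to map crosstalk among sigma factors, anti-sigmas and their promoters for designing orthogonal genetic switches.
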