Features (pLannotate 1.2.2; 19 found; start..end, strand, type, name):
    565..582     +  CDS            9xHis (fragment): 9xHis affinity tag
    592..641     +  CDS            SET1 (fragment): solubility-enhancement tag derived from T7 phage gene 10B
    649..696     +  terminator     T7 terminator: transcription terminator for bacteriophage T7 RNA polymerase
    733..1188    +  rep_origin     f1 ori (sequence partly withheld): f1 bacteriophage origin of replication; arrow indicates direction of (+) strand synthesis
   1215..1319    +  promoter       AmpR promoter: bla
   1320..2180    +  CDS            AmpR: β-lactamase; bla; confers resistance to ampicillin, carbenicillin, and related antibiotics
   2351..2939    +  rep_origin     ori: high-copy-number ColE1/pMB1/pBR322/pUC origin of replication
   3125..3267    -  misc_feature   bom: basis of mobility region from pBR322
   3369..3560    -  CDS            rop: Rop protein, which maintains plasmids at low copy number; rop
   3577..3957    +  CDS            YPB1_ECOLX: Protein predicted: Swiss-Prot protein existence level 4. From Escherichia coli.
   4029..4320    -  CDS            TcR (fragment): tetracycline efflux protein; tet; confers resistance to tetracycline
   4335..4356    -  protein_bind   CAP binding site: CAP binding activates transcription in the presence of cAMP. E. coli catabolite activator protein
   4369..5451    -  CDS            lacI: lac repressor; lacI; The lac repressor binds to the lac operator to inhibit transcription in E. coli. This inhibition can be relieved by adding lactose or isopropyl-β-D-thiogalactopyranoside (IPTG).
   5452..5529    -  promoter       lacI promoter: lacI
   5537..5816    -  CDS            TcR (fragment): tetracycline efflux protein; tet; confers resistance to tetracycline
   5838..5856    +  promoter       T7 promoter: promoter for bacteriophage T7 RNA polymerase
   5857..5881    +  protein_bind   lac operator: The lac repressor binds to the lac operator to inhibit transcription in E. coli. This inhibition can be relieved by adding lactose or isopropyl-β-D-thiogalactopyranoside (IPTG). lac repressor encoded by lacI
   5896..5918    +  RBS            RBS: efficient ribosome binding site from bacteriophage T7 gene 10 (Olins and Rangwala, 1989)
   5937..5953    +  CDS            capTEV™ (fragment): composite tag for in vivo biotinylation, TEV protease cleavage, and 6xHis tagging
>Addgene plasmid #49655 | pVRa03_1198 | depositor full sequence | sequence record 74424 | pVRa03_1198 sequence 5990 bps
ATGATCAACGAAGATAAAATCCGTAAAGCCTGTAGCAGCGATCGTGAACGTGGTTTTCGTCTGCTGGTTG
ATAGCTTTCAAGAACCGATCTATAACTATATTCGTCGTATGGTTGTGAGCCATGAAGATGCAGAAGATGT
GCTGCAAGAAGTTTTTATTCGCGTTTTTCGTCACCTGGATCAGTTTCGTAATGAAAGCAGCCTGAGCACC
TGGATTTATCGTATTGCAACCAATGAATGTCTGCGTCTGCTGAATAGCCGTAAAGAAGAAGTTATTTCAG
CCGAAGATGTCCAAGAGGAACTGATGAGCAAACTGAAAGCAAGCGATTATGTGGATTATGAAGATGAACT
GGCCGTGAAATTCCAAGAAGCAATTCTGACCCTGCCGGAAAAACAGCGTATTGTTTTTAACCTGCGCTAT
TATGACGAGCTGGAATATGAGGATATTGCACGTGTTCTGGATAGCAAAGTTGAAACCCTGAAAGTGAACT
ATCACTACGCCAAAGACAAAATCAAAGAATATATCCTGAATCGTTAAGGATCCAAGCTTGCGGCCGCACT
CGAGCACCACCACCACCACCACTGAGATCCGGCTGCTAACAAAGCCCGAAAGGAAGCTGAGTTGGCTGCT
GCCACCGCTGAGCAATAACTAGCATAACCCCTTGGGGCCTCTAAACGGGTCTTGAGGGGTTTTTTGCTGA
AAGGAGGAACTATATCCGGATTGGCGAATGGG
[124 nt withheld, positions 733-856]
C
[91 nt withheld, positions 858-948]
A
[49 nt withheld, positions 950-998]
CCTTTGACGTTGGAGTCCACGTTCTTT
[37 nt withheld, positions 1026-1062]
ACCCTATCTCGGTCTATTCTTTTGATTTATAAGGGATTTTGCCGATTTCGGCCTATTGGTTAAAAAATGA
GCTGATTTAACAAAAATTTAACGCGAATTTTAACAAAATATTAACGTTTACAATTTCAGGTGGCACTTTT
CGGGGAAATGTGCGCGGAACCCCTATTTGTTTATTTTTCTAAATACATTCAAATATGTATCCGCTCATGA
GACAATAACCCTGATAAATGCTTCAATAATATTGAAAAAGGAAGAGTATGAGTATTCAACATTTCCGTGT
CGCCCTTATTCCCTTTTTTGCGGCATTTTGCCTTCCTGTTTTTGCTCACCCAGAAACGCTGGTGAAAGTA
AAAGATGCTGAAGATCAGTTGGGTGCACGAGTGGGTTACATCGAACTGGATCTCAACAGCGGTAAGATCC
TTGAGAGTTTTCGCCCCGAAGAACGTTTTCCAATGATGAGCACTTTTAAAGTTCTGCTATGTGGCGCGGT
ATTATCCCGTATTGACGCCGGGCAAGAGCAACTCGGTCGCCGCATACACTATTCTCAGAATGACTTGGTT
GAGTACTCACCAGTCACAGAAAAGCATCTTACGGATGGCATGACAGTAAGAGAATTATGCAGTGCTGCCA
TAACCATGAGTGATAACACTGCGGCCAACTTACTTCTGACAACGATCGGAGGACCGAAGGAGCTAACCGC
TTTTTTGCACAACATGGGGGATCATGTAACTCGCCTTGATCGTTGGGAACCGGAGCTGAATGAAGCCATA
CCAAACGACGAGCGTGACACCACGATGCCTGCAGCAATGGCAACAACGTTGCGCAAACTATTAACTGGCG
AACTACTTACTCTAGCTTCCCGGCAACAATTAATAGACTGGATGGAGGCGGATAAAGTTGCAGGACCACT
TCTGCGCTCGGCCCTTCCGGCTGGCTGGTTTATTGCTGATAAATCTGGAGCCGGTGAGCGTGGGTCTCGC
GGTATCATTGCAGCACTGGGGCCAGATGGTAAGCCCTCCCGTATCGTAGTTATCTACACGACGGGGAGTC
AGGCAACTATGGATGAACGAAATAGACAGATCGCTGAGATAGGTGCCTCACTGATTAAGCATTGGTAACT
GTCAGACCAAGTTTACTCATATATACTTTAGATTGATTTAAAACTTCATTTTTAATTTAAAAGGATCTAG
GTGAAGATCCTTTTTGATAATCTCATGACCAAAATCCCTTAACGTGAGTTTTCGTTCCACTGAGCGTCAG
ACCCCGTAGAAAAGATCAAAGGATCTTCTTGAGATCCTTTTTTTCTGCGCGTAATCTGCTGCTTGCAAAC
AAAAAAACCACCGCTACCAGCGGTGGTTTGTTTGCCGGATCAAGAGCTACCAACTCTTTTTCCGAAGGTA
ACTGGCTTCAGCAGAGCGCAGATACCAAATACTGTCCTTCTAGTGTAGCCGTAGTTAGGCCACCACTTCA
AGAACTCTGTAGCACCGCCTACATACCTCGCTCTGCTAATCCTGTTACCAGTGGCTGCTGCCAGTGGCGA
TAAGTCGTGTCTTACCGGGTTGGACTCAAGACGATAGTTACCGGATAAGGCGCAGCGGTCGGGCTGAACG
GGGGGTTCGTGCACACAGCCCAGCTTGGAGCGAACGACCTACACCGAACTGAGATACCTACAGCGTGAGC
TATGAGAAAGCGCCACGCTTCCCGAAGGGAGAAAGGCGGACAGGTATCCGGTAAGCGGCAGGGTCGGAAC
AGGAGAGCGCACGAGGGAGCTTCCAGGGGGAAACGCCTGGTATCTTTATAGTCCTGTCGGGTTTCGCCAC
CTCTGACTTGAGCGTCGATTTTTGTGATGCTCGTCAGGGGGGCGGAGCCTATGGAAAAACGCCAGCAACG
CGGCCTTTTTACGGTTCCTGGCCTTTTGCTGGCCTTTTGCTCACATGTTCTTTCCTGCGTTATCCCCTGA
TTCTGTGGATAACCGTATTACCGCCTTTGAGTGAGCTGATACCGCTCGCCGCAGCCGAACGACCGAGCGC
AGCGAGTCAGTGAGCGAGGAAGCGGAAGAGCGCCTGATGCGGTATTTTCTCCTTACGCATCTGTGCGGTA
TTTCACACCGCATATATGGTGCACTCTCAGTACAATCTGCTCTGATGCCGCATAGTTAAGCCAGTATACA
CTCCGCTATCGCTACGTGACTGGGTCATGGCTGCGCCCCGACACCCGCCAACACCCGCTGACGCGCCCTG
ACGGGCTTGTCTGCTCCCGGCATCCGCTTACAGACAAGCTGTGACCGTCTCCGGGAGCTGCATGTGTCAG
AGGTTTTCACCGTCATCACCGAAACGCGCGAGGCAGCTGCGGTAAAGCTCATCAGCGTGGTCGTGAAGCG
ATTCACAGATGTCTGCCTGTTCATCCGCGTCCAGCTCGTTGAGTTTCTCCAGAAGCGTTAATGTCTGGCT
TCTGATAAAGCGGGCCATGTTAAGGGCGGTTTTTTCCTGTTTGGTCACTGATGCCTCCGTGTAAGGGGGA
TTTCTGTTCATGGGGGTAATGATACCGATGAAACGAGAGAGGATGCTCACGATACGGGTTACTGATGATG
AACATGCCCGGTTACTGGAACGTTGTGAGGGTAAACAACTGGCGGTATGGATGCGGCGGGACCAGAGAAA
AATCACTCAGGGTCAATGCCAGCGCTTCGTTAATACAGATGTAGGTGTTCCACAGGGTAGCCAGCAGCAT
CCTGCGATGCAGATCCGGAACATAATGGTGCAGGGCGCTGACTTCCGCGTTTCCAGACTTTACGAAACAC
GGAAACCGAAGACCATTCATGTTGTTGCTCAGGTCGCAGACGTTTTGCAGCAGCAGTCGCTTCACGTTCG
CTCGCGTATCGGTGATTCATTCTGCTAACCAGTAAGGCAACCCCGCCAGCCTAGCCGGGTCCTCAACGAC
AGGAGCACGATCATGCGCACCCGTGGGGCCGCCATGCCGGCGATAATGGCCTGCTTCTCGCCGAAACGTT
TGGTGGCGGGACCAGTGACGAAGGCTTGAGCGAGGGCGTGCAAGATTCCGAATACCGCAAGCGACAGGCC
GATCATCGTCGCGCTCCAGCGAAAGCGGTCCTCGCCGAAAATGACCCAGAGCGCTGCCGGCACCTGTCCT
ACGAGTTGCATGATAAAGAAGACAGTCATAAGTGCGGCGACGATAGTCATGCCCCGCGCCCACCGGAAGG
AGCTGACTGGGTTGAAGGCTCTCAAGGGCATCGGTCGAGATCCCGGTGCCTAATGAGTGAGCTAACTTAC
ATTAATTGCGTTGCGCTCACTGCCCGCTTTCCAGTCGGGAAACCTGTCGTGCCAGCTGCATTAATGAATC
GGCCAACGCGCGGGGAGAGGCGGTTTGCGTATTGGGCGCCAGGGTGGTTTTTCTTTTCACCAGTGAGACG
GGCAACAGCTGATTGCCCTTCACCGCCTGGCCCTGAGAGAGTTGCAGCAAGCGGTCCACGCTGGTTTGCC
CCAGCAGGCGAAAATCCTGTTTGATGGTGGTTAACGGCGGGATATAACATGAGCTGTCTTCGGTATCGTC
GTATCCCACTACCGAGATATCCGCACCAACGCGCAGCCCGGACTCGGTAATGGCGCGCATTGCGCCCAGC
GCCATCTGATCGTTGGCAACCAGCATCGCAGTGGGAACGATGCCCTCATTCAGCATTTGCATGGTTTGTT
GAAAACCGGACATGGCACTCCAGTCGCCTTCCCGTTCCGCTATCGGCTGAATTTGATTGCGAGTGAGATA
TTTATGCCAGCCAGCCAGACGCAGACGCGCCGAGACAGAACTTAATGGGCCCGCTAACAGCGCGATTTGC
TGGTGACCCAATGCGACCAGATGCTCCACGCCCAGTCGCGTACCGTCTTCATGGGAGAAAATAATACTGT
TGATGGGTGTCTGGTCAGAGACATCAAGAAATAACGCCGGAACATTAGTGCAGGCAGCTTCCACAGCAAT
GGCATCCTGGTCATCCAGCGGATAGTTAATGATCAGCCCACTGACGCGTTGCGCGAGAAGATTGTGCACC
GCCGCTTTACAGGCTTCGACGCCGCTTCGTTCTACCATCGACACCACCACGCTGGCACCCAGTTGATCGG
CGCGAGATTTAATCGCCGCGACAATTTGCGACGGCGCGTGCAGGGCCAGACTGGAGGTGGCAACGCCAAT
CAGCAACGACTGTTTGCCCGCCAGTTGTTGTGCCACGCGGTTGGGAATGTAATTCAGCTCCGCCATCGCC
GCTTCCACTTTTTCCCGCGTTTTCGCAGAAACGTGGCTGGCCTGGTTCACCACGCGGGAAACGGTCTGAT
AAGAGACACCGGCATACTCTGCGACATCGTATAACGTTACTGGTTTCACATTCACCACCCTGAATTGACT
CTCTTCCGGGCGCTATCATGCCATACCGCGAAAGGTTTTGCGCCATTCGATGGTGTCCGGGATCTCGACG
CTCTCCCTTATGCGACTCCTGCATTAGGAAGCAGCCCAGTAGTAGGTTGAGGCCGTTGAGCACCGCCGCC
GCAAGGAATGGTGCATGCAAGGAGATGGCGCCCAACAGTCCCCCGGCCACGGGGCCTGCCACCATACCCA
CGCCGAAACAAGCGCTCATGAGCCCGAAGTGGCGAGCCCGATCTTCCCCATCGGTGATGTCGGCGATATA
GGCGCCAGCAACCGCACCTGTGGCGCCGGTGATGCCGGCCACGATGCGTCCGGCGTAGAGGATCGAGATC
TCGATCCCGCGAAATTAATACGACTCACTATAGGGGAATTGTGAGCGGATAACAATTCCCCTCTAGAAAT
AATTTTGTTTAACTTTAAGAAGGAGATATACCATGGGCAGCAGCCATCATCATCATCATCACAGCAGCGG
CCTGGAAGTTCTGTTCCAGGGGCCCCAT
