>Addgene plasmid #49655 | pVRa03_1198 | depositor partial sequence | sequence record 73988 | ECF gene
ATGATCAACGAAGATAAAATCCGTAAAGCCTGTAGCAGCGATCGTGAACGTGGTTTTCGTCTGCTGGTTG
ATAGCTTTCAAGAACCGATCTATAACTATATTCGTCGTATGGTTGTGAGCCATGAAGATGCAGAAGATGT
GCTGCAAGAAGTTTTTATTCGCGTTTTTCGTCACCTGGATCAGTTTCGTAATGAAAGCAGCCTGAGCACC
TGGATTTATCGTATTGCAACCAATGAATGTCTGCGTCTGCTGAATAGCCGTAAAGAAGAAGTTATTTCAG
CCGAAGATGTCCAAGAGGAACTGATGAGCAAACTGAAAGCAAGCGATTATGTGGATTATGAAGATGAACT
GGCCGTGAAATTCCAAGAAGCAATTCTGACCCTGCCGGAAAAACAGCGTATTGTTTTTAACCTGCGCTAT
TATGACGAGCTGGAATATGAGGATATTGCACGTGTTCTGGATAGCAAAGTTGAAACCCTGAAAGTGAACT
ATCACTACGCCAAAGACAAAATCAAAGAATATATCCTGAATCGTTAA
