>Addgene plasmid #49655 | pVRa03_1198 | depositor partial sequence | sequence record 73989 | pVRa backbone
GGATCCAAGCTTGCGGCCGCACTCGAGCACCACCACCACCACCACTGAGATCCGGCTGCTAACAAAGCCC
GAAAGGAAGCTGAGTTGGCTGCTGCCACCGCTGAGCAATAACTAGCATAACCCCTTGGGGCCTCTAAACG
GGTCTTGAGGGGTTTTTTGCTGAAAGGAGGAACTATATCCGGATTGGCGAATGGG
[124 nt withheld, positions 196-319]
C
[91 nt withheld, positions 321-411]
A
[49 nt withheld, positions 413-461]
CCTTTGACGTTGGAGTCCACGTTCTTT
[37 nt withheld, positions 489-525]
ACCCTATCTCGGTCTATTCTTTTGATTTATAAGGGATTTTGCCGATTTCGGCCTATTGGTTAAAAAATGA
GCTGATTTAACAAAAATTTAACGCGAATTTTAACAAAATATTAACGTTTACAATTTCAGGTGGCACTTTT
CGGGGAAATGTGCGCGGAACCCCTATTTGTTTATTTTTCTAAATACATTCAAATATGTATCCGCTCATGA
GACAATAACCCTGATAAATGCTTCAATAATATTGAAAAAGGAAGAGTATGAGTATTCAACATTTCCGTGT
CGCCCTTATTCCCTTTTTTGCGGCATTTTGCCTTCCTGTTTTTGCTCACCCAGAAACGCTGGTGAAAGTA
AAAGATGCTGAAGATCAGTTGGGTGCACGAGTGGGTTACATCGAACTGGATCTCAACAGCGGTAAGATCC
TTGAGAGTTTTCGCCCCGAAGAACGTTTTCCAATGATGAGCACTTTTAAAGTTCTGCTATGTGGCGCGGT
ATTATCCCGTATTGACGCCGGGCAAGAGCAACTCGGTCGCCGCATACACTATTCTCAGAATGACTTGGTT
GAGTACTCACCAGTCACAGAAAAGCATCTTACGGATGGCATGACAGTAAGAGAATTATGCAGTGCTGCCA
TAACCATGAGTGATAACACTGCGGCCAACTTACTTCTGACAACGATCGGAGGACCGAAGGAGCTAACCGC
TTTTTTGCACAACATGGGGGATCATGTAACTCGCCTTGATCGTTGGGAACCGGAGCTGAATGAAGCCATA
CCAAACGACGAGCGTGACACCACGATGCCTGCAGCAATGGCAACAACGTTGCGCAAACTATTAACTGGCG
AACTACTTACTCTAGCTTCCCGGCAACAATTAATAGACTGGATGGAGGCGGATAAAGTTGCAGGACCACT
TCTGCGCTCGGCCCTTCCGGCTGGCTGGTTTATTGCTGATAAATCTGGAGCCGGTGAGCGTGGGTCTCGC
GGTATCATTGCAGCACTGGGGCCAGATGGTAAGCCCTCCCGTATCGTAGTTATCTACACGACGGGGAGTC
AGGCAACTATGGATGAACGAAATAGACAGATCGCTGAGATAGGTGCCTCACTGATTAAGCATTGGTAACT
GTCAGACCAAGTTTACTCATATATACTTTAGATTGATTTAAAACTTCATTTTTAATTTAAAAGGATCTAG
GTGAAGATCCTTTTTGATAATCTCATGACCAAAATCCCTTAACGTGAGTTTTCGTTCCACTGAGCGTCAG
ACCCCGTAGAAAAGATCAAAGGATCTTCTTGAGATCCTTTTTTTCTGCGCGTAATCTGCTGCTTGCAAAC
AAAAAAACCACCGCTACCAGCGGTGGTTTGTTTGCCGGATCAAGAGCTACCAACTCTTTTTCCGAAGGTA
ACTGGCTTCAGCAGAGCGCAGATACCAAATACTGTCCTTCTAGTGTAGCCGTAGTTAGGCCACCACTTCA
AGAACTCTGTAGCACCGCCTACATACCTCGCTCTGCTAATCCTGTTACCAGTGGCTGCTGCCAGTGGCGA
TAAGTCGTGTCTTACCGGGTTGGACTCAAGACGATAGTTACCGGATAAGGCGCAGCGGTCGGGCTGAACG
GGGGGTTCGTGCACACAGCCCAGCTTGGAGCGAACGACCTACACCGAACTGAGATACCTACAGCGTGAGC
TATGAGAAAGCGCCACGCTTCCCGAAGGGAGAAAGGCGGACAGGTATCCGGTAAGCGGCAGGGTCGGAAC
AGGAGAGCGCACGAGGGAGCTTCCAGGGGGAAACGCCTGGTATCTTTATAGTCCTGTCGGGTTTCGCCAC
CTCTGACTTGAGCGTCGATTTTTGTGATGCTCGTCAGGGGGGCGGAGCCTATGGAAAAACGCCAGCAACG
CGGCCTTTTTACGGTTCCTGGCCTTTTGCTGGCCTTTTGCTCACATGTTCTTTCCTGCGTTATCCCCTGA
TTCTGTGGATAACCGTATTACCGCCTTTGAGTGAGCTGATACCGCTCGCCGCAGCCGAACGACCGAGCGC
AGCGAGTCAGTGAGCGAGGAAGCGGAAGAGCGCCTGATGCGGTATTTTCTCCTTACGCATCTGTGCGGTA
TTTCACACCGCATATATGGTGCACTCTCAGTACAATCTGCTCTGATGCCGCATAGTTAAGCCAGTATACA
CTCCGCTATCGCTACGTGACTGGGTCATGGCTGCGCCCCGACACCCGCCAACACCCGCTGACGCGCCCTG
ACGGGCTTGTCTGCTCCCGGCATCCGCTTACAGACAAGCTGTGACCGTCTCCGGGAGCTGCATGTGTCAG
AGGTTTTCACCGTCATCACCGAAACGCGCGAGGCAGCTGCGGTAAAGCTCATCAGCGTGGTCGTGAAGCG
ATTCACAGATGTCTGCCTGTTCATCCGCGTCCAGCTCGTTGAGTTTCTCCAGAAGCGTTAATGTCTGGCT
TCTGATAAAGCGGGCCATGTTAAGGGCGGTTTTTTCCTGTTTGGTCACTGATGCCTCCGTGTAAGGGGGA
TTTCTGTTCATGGGGGTAATGATACCGATGAAACGAGAGAGGATGCTCACGATACGGGTTACTGATGATG
AACATGCCCGGTTACTGGAACGTTGTGAGGGTAAACAACTGGCGGTATGGATGCGGCGGGACCAGAGAAA
AATCACTCAGGGTCAATGCCAGCGCTTCGTTAATACAGATGTAGGTGTTCCACAGGGTAGCCAGCAGCAT
CCTGCGATGCAGATCCGGAACATAATGGTGCAGGGCGCTGACTTCCGCGTTTCCAGACTTTACGAAACAC
GGAAACCGAAGACCATTCATGTTGTTGCTCAGGTCGCAGACGTTTTGCAGCAGCAGTCGCTTCACGTTCG
CTCGCGTATCGGTGATTCATTCTGCTAACCAGTAAGGCAACCCCGCCAGCCTAGCCGGGTCCTCAACGAC
AGGAGCACGATCATGCGCACCCGTGGGGCCGCCATGCCGGCGATAATGGCCTGCTTCTCGCCGAAACGTT
TGGTGGCGGGACCAGTGACGAAGGCTTGAGCGAGGGCGTGCAAGATTCCGAATACCGCAAGCGACAGGCC
GATCATCGTCGCGCTCCAGCGAAAGCGGTCCTCGCCGAAAATGACCCAGAGCGCTGCCGGCACCTGTCCT
ACGAGTTGCATGATAAAGAAGACAGTCATAAGTGCGGCGACGATAGTCATGCCCCGCGCCCACCGGAAGG
AGCTGACTGGGTTGAAGGCTCTCAAGGGCATCGGTCGAGATCCCGGTGCCTAATGAGTGAGCTAACTTAC
ATTAATTGCGTTGCGCTCACTGCCCGCTTTCCAGTCGGGAAACCTGTCGTGCCAGCTGCATTAATGAATC
GGCCAACGCGCGGGGAGAGGCGGTTTGCGTATTGGGCGCCAGGGTGGTTTTTCTTTTCACCAGTGAGACG
GGCAACAGCTGATTGCCCTTCACCGCCTGGCCCTGAGAGAGTTGCAGCAAGCGGTCCACGCTGGTTTGCC
CCAGCAGGCGAAAATCCTGTTTGATGGTGGTTAACGGCGGGATATAACATGAGCTGTCTTCGGTATCGTC
GTATCCCACTACCGAGATATCCGCACCAACGCGCAGCCCGGACTCGGTAATGGCGCGCATTGCGCCCAGC
GCCATCTGATCGTTGGCAACCAGCATCGCAGTGGGAACGATGCCCTCATTCAGCATTTGCATGGTTTGTT
GAAAACCGGACATGGCACTCCAGTCGCCTTCCCGTTCCGCTATCGGCTGAATTTGATTGCGAGTGAGATA
TTTATGCCAGCCAGCCAGACGCAGACGCGCCGAGACAGAACTTAATGGGCCCGCTAACAGCGCGATTTGC
TGGTGACCCAATGCGACCAGATGCTCCACGCCCAGTCGCGTACCGTCTTCATGGGAGAAAATAATACTGT
TGATGGGTGTCTGGTCAGAGACATCAAGAAATAACGCCGGAACATTAGTGCAGGCAGCTTCCACAGCAAT
GGCATCCTGGTCATCCAGCGGATAGTTAATGATCAGCCCACTGACGCGTTGCGCGAGAAGATTGTGCACC
GCCGCTTTACAGGCTTCGACGCCGCTTCGTTCTACCATCGACACCACCACGCTGGCACCCAGTTGATCGG
CGCGAGATTTAATCGCCGCGACAATTTGCGACGGCGCGTGCAGGGCCAGACTGGAGGTGGCAACGCCAAT
CAGCAACGACTGTTTGCCCGCCAGTTGTTGTGCCACGCGGTTGGGAATGTAATTCAGCTCCGCCATCGCC
GCTTCCACTTTTTCCCGCGTTTTCGCAGAAACGTGGCTGGCCTGGTTCACCACGCGGGAAACGGTCTGAT
AAGAGACACCGGCATACTCTGCGACATCGTATAACGTTACTGGTTTCACATTCACCACCCTGAATTGACT
CTCTTCCGGGCGCTATCATGCCATACCGCGAAAGGTTTTGCGCCATTCGATGGTGTCCGGGATCTCGACG
CTCTCCCTTATGCGACTCCTGCATTAGGAAGCAGCCCAGTAGTAGGTTGAGGCCGTTGAGCACCGCCGCC
GCAAGGAATGGTGCATGCAAGGAGATGGCGCCCAACAGTCCCCCGGCCACGGGGCCTGCCACCATACCCA
CGCCGAAACAAGCGCTCATGAGCCCGAAGTGGCGAGCCCGATCTTCCCCATCGGTGATGTCGGCGATATA
GGCGCCAGCAACCGCACCTGTGGCGCCGGTGATGCCGGCCACGATGCGTCCGGCGTAGAGGATCGAGATC
TCGATCCCGCGAAATTAATACGACTCACTATAGGGGAATTGTGAGCGGATAACAATTCCCCTCTAGAAAT
AATTTTGTTTAACTTTAAGAAGGAGATATACCATGGGCAGCAGCCATCATCATCATCATCACAGCAGCGG
CCTGGAAGTTCTGTTCCAGGGGCCCCAT
