>Addgene plasmid #49655 | pVRa03_1198 | addgene partial sequence | sequence record 75548 | pBRrevBam 5'-GGTGATGTCGGCGATATAGG-3'
GCCGGCCACGATGCGTCCGGCGTAGAGGATCGAGATCTCGATCCCGCGAAATTAATACGACTCACTATAG
GGGAATTGTGAGCGGATAACAATTCCCCTCTAGAAATAATTTTGTTTAACTTTAAGAAGGAGATATACCA
TGGGCAGCAGCCATCATCATCATCATCACAGCAGCGGCCTGGAAGTTCTGTTCCAGGGGCCCCATATGAT
CAACGAAGATAAAATCCGTAAAGCCTGTAGCAGCGATCGTGAACGTGGTTTTCGTCTGCTGGTTGATAGC
TTTCAAGAACCGATCTATAACTATATTCGTCGTATGGTTGTGAGCCATGAAGATGCAGAAGATGTGCTGC
AAGAAGTTTTTATTCGCGTTTTTCGTCACCTGGATCAGTTTCGTAATGAAAGCAGCCTGAGCACCTGGAT
TTATCGTATTGCAACCAATGAATGTCTGCGTCTGCTGAATAGCCGTAAAGAAGAAGTTATTTCAGCCGAA
GATGTCCAAGAGGAACTGATGAGCAAACTGAAAGCAAGCGATTATGTGGATTATGAAGATGAACTGGCCG
TGAAATTCCAAGAAGCAATTCTGACCCTGCCGGAAAAACAGCGTATTGTTTTTAACCTGCGCTATTATGA
CGAGCTGGAATATGAGGATATTGCACGTGTTCTGGATAGCAAAGTTGAAACCCTGAAAGTGAACTATCAC
TACGCCAAAGACAAAATCAAAGAATATATCCTGAATCGTTAAGGATCCAAGCTTGCGGCCGCACTCGAGC
ACCACCACCACCACCACTGAGATCCGGCTGCTAACAAAGCCCGAAAGGAAGCTGAGTTGGCTGCTGCCAC
CGCTGAGCAATAACTAGCATAACCCCTTGGGGCCTCTAAACGGGTCTTGAGGGGTTTTTTGCTGAAAGGA
GGAACTATATCCGGATTGGCGAATGGGACGCGCCCTGTAGCGGCGCATTAAGCGCG
